>Addgene plasmid #17580 | Doughnut (DNT) | addgene partial sequence | sequence record 23495 | 17580 with T7
CCNTGANCAGCTCGAGCGGCCGCCAGNTGTGATGGATATCTGCAGAATTCGGCTTAGCGACCGGCGCTCA
GCTTGGAATTCCGGCCGGGAAAAGTTGAAAAATTATTAACAAGCAGCTGCCAGACAGCTAAAACAGTCAT
AAACTGAAGAAAACCCGCGGAAACAAGGTTTAAAATGAAATGTGCGTGAAAAAATAGTCAAATTGTTATT
TATAAGACCAAAATAAAGTGATTTGCCCGGTAAAACAATGCTTTTGATTAAATTTTGGTGCTAAAACGAC
GCCGTCGCACTCGCACTCTCGCTCTTTCTCTCTCGCGGCGTCCGTTTCTCTCTCTCCCCCACCCCCGCGA
CTTTGGATTCGCTTTTGTGCTGGTCATTCGTTCGAGATTGTTTACGAATAGCCGTGTGTGATAAGAGTGC
AAAAACTGGCAAACGGAACAGAATATCTGATGGAATCTGTGAATAAATGCGGTAAAAGCGCATCCACAAG
AAATTGTACGGTGAAAATGAGCCGGAAAATGTGGGTGCTTTCGCTGCTGGCGCTGGCAGCGCTACAACTG
CACTCGGGCAGCGAAGTGGCTGCACATTTGAATGTTTTCCTAAATCCCGTGGAAGTAATGCGTTTATTAG
GCGTCTCTGCTGAGGTTTACTACGTTCGCGAAGGTCATATAAANGAACTACGCTTTGAACTTCATTGTAC
CAGTTCCGGCGAATGTCAAGGACATTAGTTTCACCTGGCAGTCGCTGGCGGGCCGTGGCCTTCCCTNCAG
CATCAATGTGGTCAGCTCCGATCAGGAAGTGCTTCCTCGACCGGCGATCANTGTGTCACNCAG
