[The description below was written by a language model from this plasmid's Addgene catalogue record.]
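Description:
Doughnut (DNT) is a bacterial cloning plasmid carrying the Drosophila melanogaster gene dnt (doughnut, CG17559) in the pCRII backbone from Invitrogen, a vector of about 3.9 kb without insert. It is catalogued as a bacterial expression vector, but pCRII is primarily a general-purpose cloning vector. The plasmid is maintained at high copy number in standard E. coli cloning strains and is selected with ampicillin. No feature table accompanies the record, so the origin of replication, any additional markers and the exact insert boundaries are not documented here. The insert size and whether it represents a full-length cDNA or a fragment are also not stated.

The insert was introduced by restriction enzyme cloning, although the sites used are not given. The listed sequencing primers are T7 at the 5′ end and SP6 at the 3′ end, which indicates that the insert sits between the opposing T7 and SP6 phage promoters typical of this backbone. Such an arrangement generally allows in vitro transcription of either strand, for example to produce sense and antisense riboprobes, with T7 expected to yield the sense strand given the stated orientation. The record lists no tags, reporters, or promoters for expression in fly or other eukaryotic cells. The associated publication describes doughnut as a homolog of derailed that is expressed in invaginating cells during embryogenesis. The plasmid is therefore best regarded as a source of the cloned dnt sequence for sequencing, subcloning, or probe generation in expression studies, though the record does not explicitly state an intended use.
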