Addgene plasmid #17580: Doughnut (DNT)
Depositing lab: Denise Montell. Depositing organization: Johns Hopkins University and School of Medicine. Publication: A Drosophila derailed homolog, doughnut, expressed in invaginating cells during embryogenesis. Savant-Bhonsale S, Friese M, McCoon P, Montell DJ. Gene. 1999 Apr 29. 231(1-2):155-61. 10.1016/S0378-1119(99)00061-X PubMed 10231580.
Backbone
  Vector backbone: pCRII
  Backbone manufacturer: Invitrogen
  Backbone size w/o insert (bp): 3932
  Vector type: Bacterial Expression
Growth in bacteria
  Bacterial resistance: Ampicillin, 100 μg/mL
  Growth temperature: 37°C
  Growth strain: DH5alpha
  Copy number: High Copy
Gene/Insert
  Gene/Insert name: dnt (alt name: doughnut)
  Species: D. melanogaster (fly)
  GenBank ID: AF123572
  Entrez Gene: dnt (a.k.a. Dmel_CG17559, CG17559, DNT, Dmel\CG17559)
  Cloning method: Restriction Enzyme
  Sequencing primers: 5′ T7; 3′ SP6
Terms and licenses: Academic/Nonprofit Terms; Industry Terms: Not Available to Industry
How to cite: Doughnut (DNT) was a gift from Denise Montell (Addgene plasmid # 17580 ; http://n2t.net/addgene:17580 ; RRID:Addgene_17580)
